>Addgene plasmid #226980 | pET28a-OuIAD(W392A) | addgene full sequence | sequence record 451217 | Addgene NGS Result
CCCGACATTATCGCGAGCCCATTTATACCCATATAAATCAGCATCCATGTTGGAATTTAATCGCGGCCTA
GAGCAAGACGTTTCCCGTTGAATATGGCTCATAACACCCCTTGTATTACTGTTTATGTAAGCAGACAGTT
TTATTGTTCATGACCAAAATCCCTTAACGTGAGTTTTCGTTCCACTGAGCGTCAGACCCCGTAGAAAAGA
TCAAAGGATCTTCTTGAGATCCTTTTTTTCTGCGCGTAATCTGCTGCTTGCAAACAAAAAAACCACCGCT
ACCAGCGGTGGTTTGTTTGCCGGATCAAGAGCTACCAACTCTTTTTCCGAAGGTAACTGGCTTCAGCAGA
GCGCAGATACCAAATACTGTCCTTCTAGTGTAGCCGTAGTTAGGCCACCACTTCAAGAACTCTGTAGCAC
CGCCTACATACCTCGCTCTGCTAATCCTGTTACCAGTGGCTGCTGCCAGTGGCGATAAGTCGTGTCTTAC
CGGGTTGGACTCAAGACGATAGTTACCGGATAAGGCGCAGCGGTCGGGCTGAACGGGGGGTTCGTGCACA
CAGCCCAGCTTGGAGCGAACGACCTACACCGAACTGAGATACCTACAGCGTGAGCTATGAGAAAGCGCCA
CGCTTCCCGAAGGGAGAAAGGCGGACAGGTATCCGGTAAGCGGCAGGGTCGGAACAGGAGAGCGCACGAG
GGAGCTTCCAGGGGGAAACGCCTGGTATCTTTATAGTCCTGTCGGGTTTCGCCACCTCTGACTTGAGCGT
CGATTTTTGTGATGCTCGTCAGGGGGGCGGAGCCTATGGAAAAACGCCAGCAACGCGGCCTTTTTACGGT
TCCTGGCCTTTTGCTGGCCTTTTGCTCACATGTTCTTTCCTGCGTTATCCCCTGATTCTGTGGATAACCG
TATTACCGCCTTTGAGTGAGCTGATACCGCTCGCCGCAGCCGAACGACCGAGCGCAGCGAGTCAGTGAGC
GAGGAAGCGGAAGAGCGCCTGATGCGGTATTTTCTCCTTACGCATCTGTGCGGTATTTCACACCGCAATG
GTGCACTCTCAGTACAATCTGCTCTGATGCCGCATAGTTAAGCCAGTATACACTCCGCTATCGCTACGTG
ACTGGGTCATGGCTGCGCCCCGACACCCGCCAACACCCGCTGACGCGCCCTGACGGGCTTGTCTGCTCCC
GGCATCCGCTTACAGACAAGCTGTGACCGTCTCCGGGAGCTGCATGTGTCAGAGGTTTTCACCGTCATCA
CCGAAACGCGCGAGGCAGCTGCGGTAAAGCTCATCAGCGTGGTCGTGAAGCGATTCACAGATGTCTGCCT
GTTCATCCGCGTCCAGCTCGTTGAGTTTCTCCAGAAGCGTTAATGTCTGGCTTCTGATAAAGCGGGCCAT
GTTAAGGGCGGTTTTTTCCTGTTTGGTCACTGATGCCTCCGTGTAAGGGGGATTTCTGTTCATGGGGGTA
ATGATACCGATGAAACGAGAGAGGATGCTCACGATACGGGTTACTGATGATGAACATGCCCGGTTACTGG
AACGTTGTGAGGGTAAACAACTGGCGGTATGGATGCGGCGGGACCAGAGAAAAATCACTCAGGGTCAATG
CCAGCGCTTCGTTAATACAGATGTAGGTGTTCCACAGGGTAGCCAGCAGCATCCTGCGATGCAGATCCGG
AACATAATGGTGCAGGGCGCTGACTTCCGCGTTTCCAGACTTTACGAAACACGGAAACCGAAGACCATTC
ATGTTGTTGCTCAGGTCGCAGACGTTTTGCAGCAGCAGTCGCTTCACGTTCGCTCGCGTATCGGTGATTC
ATTCTGCTAACCAGTAAGGCAACCCCGCCAGCCTAGCCGGGTCCTCAACGACAGGAGCACGATCATGCGC
ACCCGTGGGGCCGCCATGCCGGCGATAATGGCCTGCTTCTCGCCGAAACGTTTGGTGGCGGGACCAGTGA
CGAAGGCTTGAGCGAGGGCGTGCAAGATTCCGAATACCGCAAGCGACAGGCCGATCATCGTCGCGCTCCA
GCGAAAGCGGTCCTCGCCGAAAATGACCCAGAGCGCTGCCGGCACCTGTCCTACGAGTTGCATGATAAAG
AAGACAGTCATAAGTGCGGCGACGATAGTCATGCCCCGCGCCCACCGGAAGGAGCTGACTGGGTTGAAGG
CTCTCAAGGGCATCGGTCGAGATCCCGGTGCCTAATGAGTGAGCTAACTTACATTAATTGCGTTGCGCTC
ACTGCCCGCTTTCCAGTCGGGAAACCTGTCGTGCCAGCTGCATTAATGAATCGGCCAACGCGCGGGGAGA
GGCGGTTTGCGTATTGGGCGCCAGGGTGGTTTTTCTTTTCACCAGTGAGACGGGCAACAGCTGATTGCCC
TTCACCGCCTGGCCCTGAGAGAGTTGCAGCAAGCGGTCCACGCTGGTTTGCCCCAGCAGGCGAAAATCCT
GTTTGATGGTGGTTAACGGCGGGATATAACATGAGCTGTCTTCGGTATCGTCGTATCCCACTACCGAGAT
ATCCGCACCAACGCGCAGCCCGGACTCGGTAATGGCGCGCATTGCGCCCAGCGCCATCTGATCGTTGGCA
ACCAGCATCGCAGTGGGAACGATGCCCTCATTCAGCATTTGCATGGTTTGTTGAAAACCGGACATGGCAC
TCCAGTCGCCTTCCCGTTCCGCTATCGGCTGAATTTGATTGCGAGTGAGATATTTATGCCAGCCAGCCAG
ACGCAGACGCGCCGAGACAGAACTTAATGGGCCCGCTAACAGCGCGATTTGCTGGTGACCCAATGCGACC
AGATGCTCCACGCCCAGTCGCGTACCGTCTTCATGGGAGAAAATAATACTGTTGATGGGTGTCTGGTCAG
AGACATCAAGAAATAACGCCGGAACATTAGTGCAGGCAGCTTCCACAGCAATGGCATCCTGGTCATCCAG
CGGATAGTTAATGATCAGCCCACTGACGCGTTGCGCGAGAAGATTGTGCACCGCCGCTTTACAGGCTTCG
ACGCCGCTTCGTTCTACCATCGACACCACCACGCTGGCACCCAGTTGATCGGCGCGAGATTTAATCGCCG
CGACAATTTGCGACGGCGCGTGCAGGGCCAGACTGGAGGTGGCAACGCCAATCAGCAACGACTGTTTGCC
CGCCAGTTGTTGTGCCACGCGGTTGGGAATGTAATTCAGCTCCGCCATCGCCGCTTCCACTTTTTCCCGC
GTTTTCGCAGAAACGTGGCTGGCCTGGTTCACCACGCGGGAAACGGTCTGATAAGAGACACCGGCATACT
CTGCGACATCGTATAACGTTACTGGTTTCACATTCACCACCCTGAATTGACTCTCTTCCGGGCGCTATCA
TGCCATACCGCGAAAGGTTTTGCGCCATTCGATGGTGTCCGGGATCTCGACGCTCTCCCTTATGCGACTC
CTGCATTAGGAAGCAGCCCAGTAGTAGGTTGAGGCCGTTGAGCACCGCCGCCGCAAGGAATGGTGCATGC
AAGGAGATGGCGCCCAACAGTCCCCCGGCCACGGGGCCTGCCACCATACCCACGCCGAAACAAGCGCTCA
TGAGCCCGAAGTGGCGAGCCCGATCTTCCCCATCGGTGATGTCGGCGATATAGGCGCCAGCAACCGCACC
TGTGGCGCCGGTGATGCCGGCCACGATGCGTCCGGCGTAGAGGATCGAGATCTCGATCCCGCGAAATTAA
TACGACTCACTATAGGGGAATTGTGAGCGGATAACAATTCCCCTCTAGAAATAATTTTGTTTAACTTTAA
GAAGGAGATATACCATGGGCAGCAGCCATCATCATCATCATCACAGCAGCGGCCTGGTGCCGCGCGGCAG
CCATATGGAGGAGTCTCTGGTTCTCGAGATGCTGCAGACCGGTAAGACGGCCACGTGGCCGGCAAAGAAT
CAGCTGCAGGAAAGCGGCGAGGTCGTCGACAAGGAGGTCAAGGGCACTCCTTCGACCGACCGCACCAGGC
GCATGAAGGAACGCTTCATGAATGCCAAGTGCAAGATGGACATGGAGGCGCCCATCGCATATACCAAGGC
ATGGCGCGAGCATGAAGGCAAGCCGCTTTATGTCCGCAGGGGGCTTGCCTATAAGTATATGCTCGAGCAC
CTCACGCCGGCTATCCGTGAGGACGAGCTCATCACCATGTCCAAGACGCGCTATGACCGTGGTGCCACCC
AGGTCCCCCAATTCGCCACTGACTTCATGATCTCCTTCCTCACCCAGGCCGAAGACCAGAAGGAAGAGGC
AAAGCTGTATTCCGTCGAGGGCAAGGATGAGGCCCATACGGTCGAAGAGGAAGGGTGGACCAAGGTCGGC
CAGCTGTTCTCCATCCGCGAGGAGGAGGTCAAGCCGATGCTTGAGGTCCTCGAGTATTGGAAGACGCGCT
GCGTTGAGAACGTGTCCGACGATTGGATGAAGACCTCCTTCCCCTACTACCAGGACTACGTCAACGCAAA
GAAGGTCGGCCTCTTCCCGGGGTCGGGCCTGCATGCCGGCTGTGACGGCCGCTGGATTCCCGCCTATGAC
GTTGCCCTCGGGGGCCTCAACAGGGTAATCGAGGAGTGCCGCGAGAAGATCGAGAAGACCGTGGTGACCA
CCAAGGAGGTCGCCGACAAGGTCTTCTTCTGGCAAGGCTGCATCTATGCCTGCGAGGGCGCGATCGCCTG
GGCCCACAACTATGCGGTCGAGGCCCGGCGCCTTGCCGAGACTGCGGTCGAGCCACGCAAGACCGAGCTT
CTCGAGATGGCAGAACGCCTCGATCGCGTCCCTGCCGAAGCACCCCGCAACTTCATGGAAGCCGTCCAGG
CCCTTTGGACCACCCAGATCCTCGTCATCTCCGACTCCCTTGCCCTCGGCGTCTCCCCGGGCCGTTGGGG
CAAGTTCCTTGAGCCTTATTACGAGAAGGATCTTGCCGAGGGGCGCATCACCAAGGGACAGGCCCTTGAG
GTCATGGAGCTGCTCCGTATCAAATTCTCGACTGAGGAGTACATCACCCCGTCCCTCGCGGCGGCCATGG
CCTCCTCGAACTCGTTCATGAACCTTGCCGTTGGCGGCCTCGATCCCAAGACGGGCAAGTGCACCGACAA
CGAGATCGAGGACCTCATCCTCGAGGCCGGCATCAACATGCCCACCCCGCAACCGACCCTCTCGATCCTT
CTCTCCGACAAGACGACAGACCATCTCGCCATCAAGGCCGCCGAGTGCACCAAGGCCGGCAACGGGTATC
CCGCGTGGTTTAACTATGACATGATGGTCCAACACAACCTCGCTATGTATCGCGACGAGGGCATCACCCT
TGAGGACGCCCGCAACTGTGCGCTCTCCGGCTGCGTCGAGAACGGCCTCGCCGGTACCGGTCACCCCATC
GCCCACCCGGCCTTCTACAACGAGGGCAAGACCATCGAGCTTGCCTGCAACGAAGGCGTCGACCCCCGCA
CGGGCATCAAGGTCATGGATGGCATCGTCCCCATCAAGACGTACGAGGACCTTTGGGACAACTTCATCAA
GATCCGCGAGCACTTCATGCATGTCTACATGCAGTACTGGAATGAGGTCGTCGCCTGCCAGCGCGACATC
CACCCCAAGATCATGGGCTCCGTCCTCATGCATGACTGCATCGAGTCCGGCCGCCCGGTTGACAATCTCG
GCTGCCGCTACAACGGTTCCGTCACGCTGCTCGACTCCGGTACAGTTAACGTGGTCAACGGTCTCGCGGC
CATCAAGAAGCTCGTCTTCGAGGACCACAAGTACACTTGGGATGAGTTCAAGGAGGCCATGGACAATAAC
TTCGGTTTCGTGCTTGGTGCCGAGAAGGGCAACTTCTCCATGCTCAACCAGGAGATCGACCCTGAAAAGC
ACATGAAGTACGCCCATATCCACCGAGATGTCCTCAACGCACCCAAGTTTGGCAACGACGATGACTTCGT
TGACGACATCTTTGTCGACCTCTGGCATGACTACGACCGCGTTACCGCGTCCGAAACCACCTACAACGGC
TACCGCTGGATCACCGCCGCGCTTTCCATATCCGCCCATGGCCCGCATGGTCGTGTGACCGGCGCTACCC
CTGACGGTCGTCTCTCCGGAGTGACGCTGTGCGACGGCATCCTGTCCGCCTCGCCTGGCACCGACGTGAA
CGGTCCGATCGCCCTCATCCGCTCCGGCGTGAAGCTGGATCCGACCGAGTTCGCCTCGGTGCAGCTCAAT
ATGAAGTTCCATCCGACTGCCATCCGCGGTGACGAGGGCTCGAGGAACTTCGTGGACTTCATCCACAGCT
ACTTCCAGATGGGCGGCTATCACGTCCAGTTCAACATCGTGGATTCGAAGATGCTGCGAGACGCCCAGGA
TCATCCGCAGAACTATCGCGACCTGATGGTCCGTGTCGCCGGCTTCTCAGCCTACTGGAACGAGCTCGGC
AAACCCATCCAGGACGAGGTCATTGCTCGTACCGAGTACGACGCTCTCTGACTCGAGCACCACCACCACC
ACCACTGAGATCCGGCTGCTAACAAAGCCCGAAAGGAAGCTGAGTTGGCTGCTGCCACCGCTGAGCAATA
ACTAGCATAACCCCTTGGGGCCTCTAAACGGGTCTTGAGGGGTTTTTTGCTGAAAGGAGGAACTATATCC
GGATTGGCGAATGGG
[124 nt withheld, positions 6666-6789]
C
[91 nt withheld, positions 6791-6881]
A
[49 nt withheld, positions 6883-6931]
CCTTTGACGTTGGAGTCCACGTTCTTT
[37 nt withheld, positions 6959-6995]
ACCCTATCTCGGTCTATTCTTTTGATTTATAAGGGATTTTGCCGATTTCGGCCTATTGGTTAAAAAATGA
GCTGATTTAACAAAAATTTAACGCGAATTTTAACAAAATATTAACGCTTACAATTTAGGTGGCACTTTTC
GGGGAAATGTGCGCGGAACCCCTATTTGTTTATTTTTCTAAATACATTCAAATATGTATCCGCTCATGAA
TTAATTCTTAGAAAAACTCATCGAGCATCAAATGAAACTGCAATTTATTCATATCAGGATTATCAATACC
ATATTTTTGAAAAAGCCGTTTCTGTAATGAAGGAGAAAACTCACCGAGGCAGTTCCATAGGATGGCAAGA
TCCTGGTATCGGTCTGCGATTCCGACTCGTCCAACATCAATACAACCTATTAATTTCCCCTCGTCAAAAA
TAAGGTTATCAAGTGAGAAATCACCATGAGTGACGACTGAATCCGGTGAGAATGGCAAAAGTTTATGCAT
TTCTTTCCAGACTTGTTCAACAGGCCAGCCATTACGCTCGTCATCAAAATCACTCGCATCAACCAAACCG
TTATTCATTCGTGATTGCGCCTGAGCGAGACGAAATACGCGATCGCTGTTAAAAGGACAATTACAAACAG
GAATCGAATGCAACCGGCGCAGGAACACTGCCAGCGCATCAACAATATTTTCACCTGAATCAGGATATTC
TTCTAATACCTGGAATGCTGTTTTCCCGGGGATCGCAGTGGTGAGTAACCATGCATCATCAGGAGTACGG
ATAAAATGCTTGATGGTCGGAAGAGGCATAAATTCCGTCAGCCAGTTTAGTCTGACCATCTCATCTGTAA
CATCATTGGCAACGCTACCTTTGCCATGTTTCAGAAACAACTCTGGCGCATCGGGCTTCCCATACAATCG
ATAGATTGTCGCACCTGATTG
Features (pLannotate 1.2.2; 20 found; start..end, strand, type, name):
    224..812     +  rep_origin     ori: high-copy-number ColE1/pMB1/pBR322/pUC origin of replication
    998..1137    -  misc_feature   bom: basis of mobility region from pBR322
   1239..1430    -  CDS            rop: Rop protein, which maintains plasmids at low copy number; rop
   1447..1827    +  CDS            YPB1_ECOLX: Protein predicted: Swiss-Prot protein existence level 4. From Escherichia coli.
   1899..2190    -  CDS            TcR (fragment): tetracycline efflux protein; tet; confers resistance to tetracycline
   2205..2226    -  protein_bind   CAP binding site: CAP binding activates transcription in the presence of cAMP. E. coli catabolite activator protein
   2239..3321    -  CDS            lacI: lac repressor; lacI; The lac repressor binds to the lac operator to inhibit transcription in E. coli. This inhibition can be relieved by adding lactose or isopropyl-β-D-thiogalactopyranoside (IPTG).
   3322..3399    -  promoter       lacI promoter: lacI
   3407..3686    -  CDS            TcR (fragment): tetracycline efflux protein; tet; confers resistance to tetracycline
   3708..3726    +  promoter       T7 promoter: promoter for bacteriophage T7 RNA polymerase
   3727..3751    +  protein_bind   lac operator: The lac repressor binds to the lac operator to inhibit transcription in E. coli. This inhibition can be relieved by adding lactose or isopropyl-β-D-thiogalactopyranoside (IPTG). lac repressor encoded by lacI
   3766..3788    +  RBS            RBS: efficient ribosome binding site from bacteriophage T7 gene 10 (Olins and Rangwala, 1989)
   3807..3823    +  CDS            capTEV™ (fragment): composite tag for in vivo biotinylation, TEV protease cleavage, and 6xHis tagging
   3834..3851    +  CDS            thrombin site: thrombin recognition and cleavage site
   6498..6515    +  CDS            9xHis (fragment): 9xHis affinity tag
   6525..6574    +  CDS            SET1 (fragment): solubility-enhancement tag derived from T7 phage gene 10B
   6582..6629    +  terminator     T7 terminator: transcription terminator for bacteriophage T7 RNA polymerase
   6666..7094    +  rep_origin     f1 ori (sequence partly withheld): f1 bacteriophage origin of replication; arrow indicates direction of (+) strand synthesis
   7147..7204    +  promoter       AmpR promoter (fragment): bla
   7213..102     -  CDS            KanR (across the origin): aminoglycoside phosphotransferase; aph(3')-Ia; confers resistance to kanamycin in bacteria or G418 (Geneticin®) in eukaryotes
