[The description below was written by a language model from this plasmid's Addgene catalogue record and pLannotate feature annotations shown in this document.]
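Description:
pET28a-OuIAD(W392A) is a bacterial expression plasmid built on the pET28a backbone for producing a point variant of indoleacetate decarboxylase (IAD) from Olsenella uli DSM 7084 in E. coli. IAD is a glycyl radical enzyme that forms skatole, and the tryptophan-to-alanine substitution at position 392 marks this as a mutant made for mechanistic study of the enzyme. The plasmid replicates from a ColE1/pBR322-type origin accompanied by the bom region and the rop gene, is listed as high copy, and is selected with kanamycin through an aminoglycoside phosphotransferase gene. An f1 origin is also present, which allows single-stranded DNA production with helper phage.

The insert, introduced by Gibson cloning, sits in the standard pET expression cassette: a T7 promoter followed immediately by a lac operator and the T7 gene 10 ribosome binding site, with a T7 terminator downstream. A plasmid-borne lacI gene with its own promoter supplies repressor. Transcription therefore depends on T7 RNA polymerase in the host and is relieved by IPTG. The protein carries the backbone-encoded N-terminal His6 tag, followed by a thrombin cleavage site that permits tag removal after affinity purification.

The IAD coding sequence itself is not annotated in the feature table, but it corresponds to the unannotated stretch between the thrombin site and the downstream elements. A short histidine-tag match after this region is the backbone's C-terminal His sequence; the record lists only the N-terminal tag, so it is probably not translated. Small hits labelled capTEV, SET1, TcR and AmpR promoter fragments appear to be partial database matches to backbone sequence rather than functional parts.
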