Addgene plasmid #226980: pET28a-OuIAD(W392A)
Purpose: Expressing Olsenella uli indoleacetate decarboxylase (IAD) W392A variant in E. coli
Depositing lab: Emily Balskus. Depositing organization: Harvard University. Publication: Mechanistic Studies of a Skatole-Forming Glycyl Radical Enzyme Suggest Reaction Initiation via Hydrogen Atom Transfer. Fu B, Nazemi A, Levin BJ, Yang Z, Kulik HJ, Balskus EP. J Am Chem Soc. 2022 Jun 29;144(25):11110-11119. doi: 10.1021/jacs.1c13580. Epub 2022 Jun 15. PubMed 35704859.
Backbone
  Vector backbone: pET28a
  Vector type: Bacterial Expression
Growth in bacteria
  Bacterial resistance: Kanamycin, 50 μg/mL
  Growth temperature: 37°C
  Growth strain: DH5alpha
  Copy number: High Copy
Gene/Insert
  Gene/Insert name: OuIAD(W392A)
  Species: Olsenella uli DSM 7084
  Mutation: W392A
  Tag / fusion protein: His6 (on backbone) (N terminal on insert)
  Cloning method: Gibson Cloning
Terms and licenses: Academic/Nonprofit Terms; Industry Terms: Not Available to Industry
How to cite: pET28a-OuIAD(W392A) was a gift from Emily Balskus (Addgene plasmid # 226980 ; http://n2t.net/addgene:226980 ; RRID:Addgene_226980)
